>Addgene plasmid #218228 | 8TBX | addgene full sequence | sequence record 430075 | Addgene NGS Result
G
[124 nt withheld, positions 2-125]
C
[91 nt withheld, positions 127-217]
A
[49 nt withheld, positions 219-267]
CCTTTGACGTTGGAGTCCACGTTCTT
[37 nt withheld, positions 294-330]
ACCCTATCTCGGTCTATTCTTTTGATTTATAAGGGATTTTGCCGATTTCGGCCTATTGGTTAAAAAATGA
GCTGATTTAACAAAAATTTAACGCGAATTTTAACAAAATATTAACGCTTACAATTTAGGTGGCACTTTTC
GGGGAAATGTGCGCGGAACCCCTATTTGTTTATTTTTCTAAATACATTCAAATATGTATCCGCTCATGAG
ACAATAACCCTGATAAATGCTTCAATAATATTGAAAAAGGAAGAGTATGAGTATTCAACATTTCCGTGTC
GCCCTTATTCCCTTTTTTGCGGCATTTTGCCTTCCTGTTTTTGCTCACCCAGAAACGCTGGTGAAAGTAA
AAGATGCTGAAGATCAGTTGGGTGCACGAGTGGGTTACATCGAACTGGATCTCAACAGCGGTAAGATCCT
TGAGAGTTTTCGCCCCGAAGAACGTTTTCCAATGATGAGCACTTTTAAAGTTCTGCTATGTGGCGCGGTA
TTATCCCGTATTGACGCCGGGCAAGAGCAACTCGGTCGCCGCATACACTATTCTCAGAATGACTTGGTTG
AGTACTCACCAGTCACAGAAAAGCATCTTACGGATGGCATGACAGTAAGAGAATTATGCAGTGCTGCCAT
AACCATGAGTGATAACACTGCGGCCAACTTACTTCTGACAACGATCGGAGGACCGAAGGAGCTAACCGCT
TTTTTGCACAACATGGGGGATCATGTAACTCGCCTTGATCGTTGGGAACCGGAGCTGAATGAAGCCATAC
CAAACGACGAGCGTGACACCACGATGCCTGTAGCAATGGCAACAACGTTGCGCAAACTATTAACTGGCGA
ACTACTTACTCTAGCTTCCCGGCAACAATTAATAGACTGGATGGAGGCGGATAAAGTTGCAGGACCACTT
CTGCGCTCGGCCCTTCCGGCTGGCTGGTTTATTGCTGATAAATCTGGAGCCGGTGAGCGTGGGTCTCGCG
GTATCATTGCAGCACTGGGGCCAGATGGTAAGCCCTCCCGTATCGTAGTTATCTACACGACGGGGAGTCA
GGCAACTATGGATGAACGAAATAGACAGATCGCTGAGATAGGTGCCTCACTGATTAAGCATTGGTAACTG
TCAGACCAAGTTTACTCATATATACTTTAGATTGATTTAAAACTTCATTTTTAATTTAAAAGGATCTAGG
TGAAGATCCTTTTTGATAATCTCATGACCAAAATCCCTTAACGTGAGTTTTCGTTCCACTGAGCGTCAGA
CCCCGTAGAAAAGATCAAAGGATCTTCTTGAGATCCTTTTTTTCTGCGCGTAATCTGCTGCTTGCAAACA
AAAAAACCACCGCTACCAGCGGTGGTTTGTTTGCCGGATCAAGAGCTACCAACTCTTTTTCCGAAGGTAA
CTGGCTTCAGCAGAGCGCAGATACCAAATACTGTTCTTCTAGTGTAGCCGTAGTTAGGCCACCACTTCAA
GAACTCTGTAGCACCGCCTACATACCTCGCTCTGCTAATCCTGTTACCAGTGGCTGCTGCCAGTGGCGAT
AAGTCGTGTCTTACCGGGTTGGACTCAAGACGATAGTTACCGGATAAGGCGCAGCGGTCGGGCTGAACGG
GGGGTTCGTGCACACAGCCCAGCTTGGAGCGAACGACCTACACCGAACTGAGATACCTACAGCGTGAGCT
ATGAGAAAGCGCCACGCTTCCCGAAGGGAGAAAGGCGGACAGGTATCCGGTAAGCGGCAGGGTCGGAACA
GGAGAGCGCACGAGGGAGCTTCCAGGGGGAAACGCCTGGTATCTTTATAGTCCTGTCGGGTTTCGCCACC
TCTGACTTGAGCGTCGATTTTTGTGATGCTCGTCAGGGGGGCGGAGCCTATGGAAAAACGCCAGCAACGC
GGCCTTTTTACGGTTCCTGGCCTTTTGCTGGCCTTTTGCTCACATGTTCTTTCCTGCGTTATCCCCTGAT
TCTGTGGATAACCGTATTACCGCCTTTGAGTGAGCTGATACCGCTCGCCGCAGCCGAACGACCGAGCGCA
GCGAGTCAGTGAGCGAGGAAGCGGAAGAGCGCCTGATGCGGTATTTTCTCCTTACGCATCTGTGCGGTAT
TTCACACCGCATAGACCAGCCGCGTAACCTGGCAAAATCGGTTACGGTTGAGTAATAAATGGATGCCCTG
CGTAAGCGGGTGTGGGCGGACAATAAAGTCTTAAACTGAACAAAATAGATCTAAACTATGACAATAAAGT
CTTAAACTAGACAGAATAGTTGTAAACTGAAATCAGTCCAGTTATGCTGTGAAAAAGCATACTGGACTTT
TGTTATGGCTAAAGCAAACTCTTCATTTTCTGAAGTGCAAATTGCCCGTCGTATTAAAGAGGGGCGTGGC
CAAGGGCATGGTAAAGACTATATTCGCGGCGTTGTGACAATTTACCGAACAACTCCGCGGCCGGGAAGCC
GATCTCGGCTTGAACGAATTGTTAGGTGGCGGTACTTGGGTCGATATCAAAGTGCATCACTTCTTCCCGT
ATGCCCAACTTTGTATAGAGAGCCACTGCGGGATCGTCACCGTAATCTGCTTGCACGTAGATCACATAAG
CACCAAGCGCGTTGGCCTCATGCTTGAGCAGATTGATGAGCGCGGTGGCAATGCCCTGCCTCCGGTGCTC
GCCGGAGACTGCGAGATCATAGATATAGATCTCACTACGCGGCTGCTCAAACTTGGGCAGAACGTAAGCC
GCGAGAGCGCCAACAACCGCTTCTTGGTCGAAGGCAGCAAGCGCGATGAATGTCTTACTACGGAGCAAGT
TCCCGAGGTAATCGGAGTCCGGCTGATGTTGGGAGTAGGTGGCTACGTCTCCGAACTCACGACCGAAAAG
ATCAAGAGCAGCCCGCATGGATTTGACTTGGTCAGGGCCGAGCCTACATGTGCGAATGATGCCCATACTT
GAGCCACCTAACTTTGTTTTAGGGCGACTGCCCTGCTGCGTAACATCGTTGCTGCTCCATAACATCAAAC
ATCGACCCACGGCGTAACGCGCTTGCTGCTTGGATGCCCGAGGCATAGACTGTACAAAAAAACAGTCATA
ACAAGCCATGAAAACCGCCACTGCGCCGTTACCACCGCTGCGTTCGGTCAAGGTTCTGGACCAGTTGCGT
GAGCGCATACGCTACTTGCATTACAGTTTACGAACCGAACAGGCTTATGTCAACTGGGTTCGTGCCTTCA
TCCGTTTCCACGGTGTGCGTCACCCGGCAACCTTGGGCAGCAGCGAAGTCGAGGCATTTCTGTCCTGGCT
GGCGAACGAGCGCAAGGTTTCGGTCTCCACGCATCGTCAGGCATTGGCGGCCTTGCTGTTCTTCTACGGC
AAGGTGCTGTGCACGGATCTGCCCTGGCTTCAGGAGATCGGAAGACCTCGGCCGTCGCGGCGCTTGCCGG
TGGTGCTGACCCCGGATGAAGTGGTTCGCATCCTCGGTTTTCTGGAAGGCGAGCATCGTTTGTTCGCCCA
GGACTCTAGCTATAGTTCTAGTGGTTGGCTACGTATACTCCGGAATATTAATAGATCATGGAGATAATTA
AAATGATAACCATCTCGCAAATAAATAAGTATTTTACTGTTTTCGTAACAGTTTTGTAATAAAAAAACCT
ATAAATATTCCGGATTATTCATACCGTCCCACCATCGGGCGCGGATCTCGGTCCGAAAACCATGCATCAT
CATCATCATCACAGCAGCGGCAGAGAAAACTTGTATTTCCAGGGCATGGCGGCCTTCTCCGAGATGGGTG
TAATGCCTGAGATTGCACAAGCTGTGGAAGAGATGGATTGGCTCCTCCCAACTGATATCCAGGCTGAATC
TATCCCATTGATCTTAGGAGGAGGTGATGTACTTATGGCTGCAGAAACAGGAAGTGGCAAAACTGGTGCT
TTTAGTATTCCAGTTATCCAGATAGTTTATGAAACTCTGAAAGACCAACAGGAAGGCAGTGGCAGTGGCA
GTGGCGCTCCGAAAGCTCTCATTGTTGAACCTTCCCGGGAGTTAGCTGAACAAACTTTGAATAACATCAA
GCAGTTTAAGAAATACATTGATAATCCTAAATTAAGGGAGCTTCTGATAATTGGAGGTGTTGCAGCCCGG
GATCAGCTCTCTGTTTTGGAAAATGGAGTAGATATAGTTGTAGGTACTCCGGGAAGACTAGATGACTTGG
TGTCAACTGGAAAGCTGAACTTATCTCAAGTTAGATTCCTGGTCCTAGATGAAGCTGATGGGCTTCTTTC
TCAAGGTTATTCTGATTTTATAAATAGGATGCACAATCAGATTCCTCAGGTTACCTCTGATGGAAAAAGA
CTTCAGGTGATTGTTTGCTCTGCCACTTTGCATTCTTTCGATGTAAAGAAACTGTCCGAGAAGATAATGC
ATTTTCCTACATGGGTTGACTTAAAAGGAGAAGACTCTGTTCCAGATACTGTACACCATGTTGTTGTCCC
AGTAAATCCCAAAACTGACAGACTCTGGGAAAGGCTTGGAAAGAGCCACATTAGAACTGATGATGTACAT
GCAAAAGATAACACAAGACCTGGTGCTAATAGTCCAGAGATGTGGTCTGAAGCTATTAAAATCCTGAAAG
GGGAGTATGCTGTCCGGGCAATCAAGGAACATAAGATGGATCAAGCAATTATCTTCTGTAGAACCAAAAT
TGACTGTGATAACTTGGAGCAGTACTTTATACAACAAGGAGGAGGACCTGATAAAAAAGGACACCAGTTC
TCATGTGTTTGTCTTCATGGTGACAGAAAGCCTCATGAGAGAAAGCAAAACTTGGAAAGATTTAAGAAAG
GAGATGTAAGATTCTTGATTTGCACAGATGTAGCTGCTAGAGGAATTGATATCCACGGTGTTCCTTATGT
TATAAATGTCACTCTGCCCGATGAAAAGCAAAACTACGTACATCGAATTGGCAGAGTAGGAAGAGCTGAA
AGGATGGGTCTGGCAATTTCCCTGGTGGCAACAGAAAAAGAAAAGGTTTGGTACCATGTATGTAGCAGCC
GTGGAAAAGGGTGTTATAACACAAGACTCAAGGAAGATGGAGGCTGTACCATATGGTACAACGAGATGCA
GTTACTATCTGAGATAGAAGAACACCTGAACTGTACCATTTCTCAGGTTGAGTGATGACGAAGCTTGTCG
AGAAGTACTAGAGGATCATAATCAGCCATACCACATTTGTAGAGGTTTTACTTGCTTTAAAAAACCTCCC
ACACCTCCCCCTGAACCTGAAACATAAAATGAATGCAATTGTTGTTGTTAACTTGTTTATTGCAGCTTAT
AATGGTTACAAATAAAGCAATAGCATCACAAATTTCACAAATAAAGCATTTTTTTCACTGCATTCTAGTT
GTGGTTTGTCCAAACTCATCAATGTATCTTATCATGTCTGGATCTGATCACTGATATCGCCTAGGAGATC
CGAACCAGATAAGTGAAATCTAGTTCCAAACTATTTTGTCATTTTTAATTTTCGTATTAGCTTACGACGC
TACACCCAGTTCCCATCTATTTTGTCACTCTTCCCTAAATAATCCTTAAAAACTCCATTTCCACCCCTCC
CAGTTCCCAACTATTTTGTCCGCCCACAGCGGGGCATTTTTCTTCCTGTTATGTTTTTAATCAAACATCC
TGCCAACTCCATGTGACAAACCGTCATCTTCGGCTACTTTTTCTCTGTCACAGAATGAAAATTTTTCTGT
CATCTCTTCGTTATTAATGTTTGTAATTGACTGAATATCAACGCTTATTTGCAGCCTGAATGGCGAATGG
Features (pLannotate 1.2.2; 16 found; start..end, strand, type, name):
      2..456     +  rep_origin     f1 ori (sequence partly withheld): f1 bacteriophage origin of replication; arrow indicates direction of (+) strand synthesis
    482..586     +  promoter       AmpR promoter: bla
    587..1447    +  CDS            AmpR: β-lactamase; bla; confers resistance to ampicillin, carbenicillin, and related antibiotics
   1618..2206    +  rep_origin     ori: high-copy-number ColE1/pMB1/pBR322/pUC origin of replication
   2392..2443    -  misc_feature   bom (fragment): basis of mobility region from pBR322
   2511..2735    -  mobile_element Tn7R: mini-Tn7 element (right end of the Tn7 transposon) Tn7
   2802..3335    -  CDS            GmR: gentamycin acetyltransferase; aacC1; confers resistance to gentamycin
   3505..3533    -  promoter       Pc promoter: intI1 (promoter lies within the coding sequence); class 1 integron promoter
   3511..3858    -  CDS            YPR2_ECOLX (fragment): Protein predicted: Swiss-Prot protein existence level 4. From Escherichia coli.
   3885..3976    +  promoter       polyhedrin promoter: polh from Autographa californica; promoter for the baculovirus polyhedrin gene
   4033..4051    +  CDS            capTEV™ (fragment): composite tag for in vivo biotinylation, TEV protease cleavage, and 6xHis tagging
   4086..5492    +  CDS            DDX1 (fragment): DDX1_HUMAN - Experimental evidence at protein level: Swiss-Prot protein existence level 1. (Microbial infection) Required for Coronavirus IBV replication. From Homo sapiens (Human).
   5524..5607    +  CDS            large T antigen (fragment): large T antigen from SV40 (simian virus 40)
   5630..5764    +  polyA_signal   SV40 poly(A) signal: SV40 polyadenylation signal
   5793..5958    -  mobile_element Tn7L: mini-Tn7 element (left end of the Tn7 transposon) Tn7
   6121..6137    +  CDS            lacZα (fragment): LacZα fragment of β-galactosidase; lacZ fragment
