[The description below was written by a language model from this plasmid's Addgene catalogue record and pLannotate feature annotations shown in this document.]
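Description:
8TBX is a baculovirus transfer (donor) plasmid built on the pFBOH-MHL backbone, carrying a portion of human DDX1, a DEAD-box RNA helicase, for recombinant protein production aimed at structure determination. The catalogue purpose line refers to bacterial expression. However, the vector type, the polyhedrin promoter and the Tn7 elements all indicate expression in insect cells via baculovirus, with bacteria serving only for propagation. The plasmid is about 6.1 kb and replicates in E. coli from a high-copy ColE1/pUC-type origin. It also carries an f1 origin and is selected with ampicillin through the bla gene.

The expression cassette lies between the Tn7R and Tn7L mini-transposon ends, together with a gentamicin acetyltransferase marker driven by the integron Pc promoter. This arrangement allows Tn7-mediated transposition of the cassette and gentamicin marker into a bacmid in a suitable E. coli host, generating recombinant baculovirus DNA. Within the cassette, the strong, very late polyhedrin promoter from Autographa californica drives an N-terminal 6xHis tag followed by a TEV protease cleavage site, so the tag can be used for affinity purification and then removed. The annotation tool picks up this region as a short capTEV-like fragment. The tag is fused to a DDX1 fragment of roughly 1.4 kb, inserted by ligation-independent cloning, and an SV40 polyadenylation signal terminates the transcript. The feature table annotates DDX1 as a fragment, in keeping with the note that the insert may not be the full open reading frame. The record links the construct to the protein crystallised for the PDB entry of the same name.
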