Addgene plasmid #218228: 8TBX
Purpose: Bacterial expression for structure determination; may not be full ORF
Depositing lab: Cheryl Arrowsmith. Depositing organization: University of Toronto.
Backbone
  Vector backbone: pFBOH-MHL
  Vector type: Baculovirus expression
Growth in bacteria
  Bacterial resistance: Ampicillin, 100 μg/mL
  Growth temperature: 37°C
  Growth strain: DH5alpha
  Copy number: High Copy
Gene/Insert
  Gene/Insert name: DDX1 (alt names: PDB: 8TBX; DDX1:PBC037-A11:C247374)
  Species: H. sapiens (human)
  Entrez Gene: DDX1 (a.k.a. DBP-RB, UKVH5d)
  Promoter: Polyhedrin
  Tag / fusion protein: 6xHis-TEV (N terminal on insert)
  Cloning method: Ligation Independent Cloning
  Sequencing primers: 5′ pFBOH-fwd (5'-CCGGATTATTCATACCGTCCCACCA-3'); 3′ pFBOH-rev (5'-CTGATTATGATCCTCTAGTACTTCT-3')
Terms and licenses: Academic/Nonprofit Terms; Industry Terms: Not Available to Industry
Depositor comments: PDB 8TBX: https://www.rcsb.org/structure/8TBX/
How to cite: 8TBX was a gift from Cheryl Arrowsmith (Addgene plasmid # 218228 ; http://n2t.net/addgene:218228 ; RRID:Addgene_218228)
