>Addgene plasmid #218228 | 8TBX | depositor partial sequence | sequence record 425210 | insert
ATGGCGGCCTTCTCCGAGATGGGTGTAATGCCTGAGATTGCACAAGCTGTGGAAGAGATGGATTGGCTCC
TCCCAACTGATATCCAGGCTGAATCTATCCCATTGATCTTAGGAGGAGGTGATGTACTTATGGCTGCAGA
AACAGGAAGTGGCAAAACTGGTGCTTTTAGTATTCCAGTTATCCAGATAGTTTATGAAACTCTGAAAGAC
CAACAGGAAGGCAGTGGCAGTGGCAGTGGCGCTCCGAAAGCTCTCATTGTTGAACCTTCCCGGGAGTTAG
CTGAACAAACTTTGAATAACATCAAGCAGTTTAAGAAATACATTGATAATCCTAAATTAAGGGAGCTTCT
GATAATTGGAGGTGTTGCAGCCCGGGATCAGCTCTCTGTTTTGGAAAATGGAGTAGATATAGTTGTAGGT
ACTCCGGGAAGACTAGATGACTTGGTGTCAACTGGAAAGCTGAACTTATCTCAAGTTAGATTCCTGGTCC
TAGATGAAGCTGATGGGCTTCTTTCTCAAGGTTATTCTGATTTTATAAATAGGATGCACAATCAGATTCC
TCAGGTTACCTCTGATGGAAAAAGACTTCAGGTGATTGTTTGCTCTGCCACTTTGCATTCTTTCGATGTA
AAGAAACTGTCCGAGAAGATAATGCATTTTCCTACATGGGTTGACTTAAAAGGAGAAGACTCTGTTCCAG
ATACTGTACACCATGTTGTTGTCCCAGTAAATCCCAAAACTGACAGACTCTGGGAAAGGCTTGGAAAGAG
CCACATTAGAACTGATGATGTACATGCAAAAGATAACACAAGACCTGGTGCTAATAGTCCAGAGATGTGG
TCTGAAGCTATTAAAATCCTGAAAGGGGAGTATGCTGTCCGGGCAATCAAGGAACATAAGATGGATCAAG
CAATTATCTTCTGTAGAACCAAAATTGACTGTGATAACTTGGAGCAGTACTTTATACAACAAGGAGGAGG
ACCTGATAAAAAAGGACACCAGTTCTCATGTGTTTGTCTTCATGGTGACAGAAAGCCTCATGAGAGAAAG
CAAAACTTGGAAAGATTTAAGAAAGGAGATGTAAGATTCTTGATTTGCACAGATGTAGCTGCTAGAGGAA
TTGATATCCACGGTGTTCCTTATGTTATAAATGTCACTCTGCCCGATGAAAAGCAAAACTACGTACATCG
AATTGGCAGAGTAGGAAGAGCTGAAAGGATGGGTCTGGCAATTTCCCTGGTGGCAACAGAAAAAGAAAAG
GTTTGGTACCATGTATGTAGCAGCCGTGGAAAAGGGTGTTATAACACAAGACTCAAGGAAGATGGAGGCT
GTACCATATGGTACAACGAGATGCAGTTACTATCTGAGATAGAAGAACACCTGAACTGTACCATTTCTCA
GGTTGAG
